>Addgene plasmid #156706 | pD649-HAsp-IGFBP7-Fc(DAPA)-AviTag-6xHis | addgene full sequence | sequence record 447057 | Addgene NGS Result
CGGATACATATTTGAATGTATTTAGAAAAATAAACAAATAGGGGTCAGTGTTACAACCAATTAACCAATT
CTGAACATTATCGCGAGCCCATTTATACCTGAATATGGCTCATAACACCCCTTGCTCATGACCAAAATCC
CTTAACGTGAGTTACGCGCGCGTCGTTCCACTGAGCGTCAGACCCCGTAGAAAAGATCAAAGGATCTTCT
TGAGATCCTTTTTTTCTGCGCGTAATCTGCTGCTTGCAAACAAAAAAACCACCGCTACCAGCGGTGGTTT
GTTTGCCGGATCAAGAGCTACCAACTCTTTTTCCGAAGGTAACTGGCTTCAGCAGAGCGCAGATACCAAA
TACTGTTCTTCTAGTGTAGCCGTAGTTAGCCCACCACTTCAAGAACTCTGTAGCACCGCCTACATACCTC
GCTCTGCTAATCCTGTTACCAGTGGCTGCTGCCAGTGGCGATAAGTCGTGTCTTACCGGGTTGGACTCAA
GACGATAGTTACCGGATAAGGCGCAGCGGTCGGGCTGAACGGGGGGTTCGTGCACACAGCCCAGCTTGGA
GCGAACGACCTACACCGAACTGAGATACCTACAGCGTGAGCTATGAGAAAGCGCCACGCTTCCCGAAGGG
AGAAAGGCGGACAGGTATCCGGTAAGCGGCAGGGTCGGAACAGGAGAGCGCACGAGGGAGCTTCCAGGGG
GAAACGCCTGGTATCTTTATAGTCCTGTCGGGTTTCGCCACCTCTGACTTGAGCGTCGATTTTTGTGATG
CTCGTCAGGGGGGCGGAGCCTATGGAAAAACGCCAGCAACGCGGCCTTTTTACGGTTCCTGGCCTTTTGC
TGGCCTTTTGCTCACATGTTCTTTCCTGCGTTATCCCCTGATTCTGTGGATAACCGTATTACCGCCTTTG
AGTGAGCTGATACCGCTCGCCGCAGCCGAACGACCGAGCGCAGCGAGTCAGTGAGCGAGGAAGCGGAAGG
CGAGAGTAGGGAACTGCCAGGCATCAAACTAAGCAGAAGGCCCCTGACGGATGGCCTTTTTGCGTTTCTA
CAAACTCTTTCTGTGTTGTAAAACGACGGCCAGTCTTAAGCTCGGGCCCCCTGGGCGGTTCTGATAACGA
GTAATCGTTAATCCGCAAATAACGTAAAAACCCGCTTCGGCGGGTTTTTTTATGGGGGGAGTTTAGGGAA
AGAGCATTTGTCAGAATATTTAAGGGCGCCTGTCACTTTGCTTGATATATGAGAATTATTTAACCTTATA
AATGAGAAAAAAGCAACGCACTTTAAATAAGATACGTTGCTTTTTCGATTGATGAACACCTATAATTAAA
CTATTCATCTATTATTTATGATTTTTTGTATATACAATATTTCTAGTTTGTTAAAGAGAATTAAGAAAAT
AAATCTCGAAAATAATAAAGGGAAAATCAGTTTTTGATATCAAAATTATACATGTCAACGATAATACAAA
ATATAATACAAACTATAAGATGTTATCAGTATTTATTATCATTTAGAATAAATTTTGTGTCGCCCTTAAT
TGTGAGCGGATAACAATTACGAGCTTCATGCACAGTGGCGTTGACTCAATATTGGCCATTAGCCATATTA
TTCATTGGTTATATAGCATAAATCAATATTGGCTATTGGCCATTGCATACGTTGTATCTATATCATAATA
TGTACATTTATATTGGCTCATGTCCAATATGACCGCCATGTTGGCATTGATTATTGACTAGTTATTAATA
GTAATCAATTACGGGGTCATTAGTTCATAGCCCATATATGGAGTTCCGCGTTACATAACTTACGGTAAAT
GGCCCGCCTGGCTGACCGCCCAACGACCCCCGCCCATTGACGTCAATAATGACGTATGTTCCCATAGTAA
CGCCAATAGGGACTTTCCATTGACGTCAATGGGTGGAGTATTTACGGTAAACTGCCCACTTGGCAGTACA
TCAAGTGTATCATATGCCAAGTACGCCCCCTATTGACGTCAATGACGGTAAATGGCCCGCCTGGCATTAT
GCCCAGTACATGACCTTATGGGACTTTCCTACTTGGCAGTACATCTACGTATTAGTCATCGCTATTACCA
TGGTGATGCGGTTTTGGCAGTACATCAATGGGCGTGGATAGCGGTTTGACTCACGGGGATTTCCAAGTCT
CCACCCCATTGACGTCAATGGGAGTTTGTTTTGGCACCAAAATCAACGGGACTTTCCAAAATGTCGTAAC
AACTCCGCCCCATTGACGCAAATGGGCGGTAGGCGTGTACGGTGGGAGGTCTATATAAGCAGAGCTCGTT
TAGTGAACCGTCAGATCGCCTGGAGACGCCATCCACGCTGTTTTGACCTCCATAGAAGACACCGGGACCG
ATCCAGCCTCCGCGGCCGGGAACGGTGCATTGGAACGCGGATTCCCCGTGCCAAGAGTGACGTAAGTACC
GCCTATAGAGTCTATAGGCCCACCCCCTTGGCTTCGTTAGAACGCGGCTACAATTAATACATAACCTTAT
GTATCATACACATACGATTTAGGTGACACTATAGAATAACATCCACTTTGCCTTTCTCTCCACAGGTGTC
CACTCCCAGGTCCAACTGCACCTCGGTTCTATCGAAAACGCGCCTGCTAGCGCCACCATGAAGACCATCA
TTGCCCTGAGCTACATCTTCTGCCTGGTGTTCGCTGCGGCCGCCTCTAGCTCTGATACCTGTGGACCTTG
TGAACCCGCCAGCTGTCCTCCATTGCCTCCTCTTGGATGTCTGCTGGGCGAGACAAGAGATGCCTGCGGC
TGTTGTCCTATGTGTGCCAGAGGCGAAGGCGAACCTTGTGGCGGAGGCGGAGCTGGAAGAGGATATTGTG
CCCCTGGCATGGAATGCGTGAAGTCCAGAAAGCGGAGAAAGGGCAAAGCTGGTGCTGCTGCTGGTGGACC
TGGTGTTTCTGGCGTGTGTGTGTGCAAGAGCAGATACCCTGTGTGTGGCAGCGACGGCACAACATATCCA
AGCGGCTGTCAGCTGAGAGCTGCCTCTCAGAGAGCCGAGAGTAGAGGCGAGAAGGCCATCACACAGGTGT
CCAAGGGCACATGTGAACAGGGCCCTAGCATCGTGACCCCTCCAAAGGACATCTGGAATGTGACAGGCGC
CCAGGTGTACCTGAGCTGCGAAGTGATCGGAATCCCCACACCAGTGCTGATCTGGAACAAAGTGAAGCGG
GGCCACTACGGCGTGCAGAGAACAGAATTGCTGCCCGGCGACAGAGACAACCTGGCCATTCAAACAAGAG
GCGGACCCGAGAAGCACGAAGTGACAGGATGGGTTCTCGTGTCCCCTCTGTCTAAAGAGGATGCCGGCGA
GTACGAGTGCCACGCCTCTAATTCTCAAGGCCAGGCCTCTGCCAGCGCCAAGATTACAGTGGTGGATGCC
CTGCACGAGATCCCCGTGAAAAAAGGCGAGGGCGCCGAACTTGGCGCGCCGGGCGGCGACAAGACCCACA
CCTGCCCCCCCTGCCCAGCTCCAGAACTGCTGGGAGGGCCTTCCGTGTTCCTGTTCCCCCCCAAGCCCAA
GGACACCCTGATGATCAGCAGGACCCCCGAGGTGACCTGCGTGGTGGTGGCCGTGTCCCACGAGGACCCA
GAGGTGAAGTTCAACTGGTACGTGGACGGCGTGGAGGTGCACAACGCCAAGACCAAGCCCAGAGAGGAGC
AGTACAACAGCACCTACAGGGTGGTGTCCGTGCTGACCGTGCTGCACCAGGACTGGCTGAACGGCAAAGA
ATACAAGTGCAAAGTCTCCAACAAGGCCCTGGCTGCCCCAATCGAAAAGACAATCAGCAAGGCCAAGGGC
CAGCCACGGGAGCCCCAGGTGTACACCCTGCCCCCCAGCCGGGAGGAGATGACCAAGAACCAGGTGTCCC
TGACCTGTCTGGTGAAGGGCTTCTACCCCAGCGATATCGCCGTGGAGTGGGAGAGCAACGGCCAGCCCGA
GAACAACTACAAGACCACCCCCCCAGTGCTGGACAGCGACGGCAGCTTCTTCCTGTACAGCAAGCTGACC
GTGGACAAGTCCAGGTGGCAGCAGGGCAACGTGTTCAGCTGCAGCGTGATGCACGAGGCCCTGCACAACC
ACTACACCCAGAAGTCCCTGAGCCTGAGCCCCGGCGGCAGCGGTCTTAATGATATTTTCGAGGCTCAGAA
GATTGAGTGGCATGAACACCACCACCATCACCACTAAGGCCGGCCTGTAGTCACTGGCACAACGCGTTAC
CCGGTAAGCCAATCGGGTATACACGGTCGTCATACTGCAGACAGGGTTCTTCTACTTTGCAAGATAGTCT
TGAGTAGTAAAATAAATAGATAGAGAAAATCAGCCTCGACTGTGCCTTCTAGTTGCCAGCCATCTGTTGT
TTGCCCCTCCCCCGTGCCTTCCTTGACCCTGGAAGGTGCCACTCCCACTGTCCTTTCCTAATAAAATGAG
GAAATTGCATCACAACACTCAACCCTATCTCGGTCTATTCTTTTGATTTATAAGGGATTTTGCCGATTTC
GGCCTATTGGTTAAAAAATGAGCTGATTTAACAAAAATTTAACGCGAATTAATTCTGTGGAATGTGTGTC
AGTTAGGGTGTGGAAAGTCCCCAGGCTCCCCAGCAGGCAGAAGTATGCAAAGCATGCATCTCAATTAGTC
AGCAACCAGGTGTGGAAAGTCCCCAGGCTCCCCAGCAGGCAGAAGTATGCAAAGCATGCATCTCAATTAG
TCAGCAACCATAGTCCCGCCCCTAACTCCGCCCATCCCGCCCCTAACTCCGCCCAGTTCCGCCCATTCTC
CGCCCCATGGCTGACTAATTTTTTTTATTTATGCAGAGGCCGAGGCCGCCTCTGCCTCTGAGCTATTCCA
GAAGTAGTGAGGAGGCTTTTTTGGAGGCCTAGGCTTTTGCAAAAAGCTCCCGGGAGCTTGTATATCCATT
TTCGGATCTGATCAGCACGTGTTGACAATTAATCATCGGCATAGTATATCGGCATAGTATAATACGACAA
GGTGAGGAACTAAACCATGACCGAGTACAAGCCCACGGTGCGCCTCGCCACCCGCGACGACGTCCCCAGG
GCCGTACGCACCCTCGCCGCCGCGTTCGCCGACTACCCCGCCACGCGCCACACCGTCGATCCGGACCGCC
ACATCGAGCGGGTCACCGAGCTGCAAGAACTCTTCCTCACGCGCGTCGGGCTCGACATCGGCAAGGTGTG
GGTCGCGGACGACGGCGCCGCGGTGGCGGTCTGGACCACGCCGGAGAGCGTCGAAGCGGGGGCGGTGTTC
GCCGAGATCGGCCCGCGCATGGCCGAGTTGAGCGGTTCCCGGCTGGCCGCGCAGCAACAGATGGAAGGCC
TCCTGGCGCCGCACCGGCCCAAGGAGCCCGCGTGGTTCCTGGCCACCGTCGGCGTCTCGCCCGACCACCA
GGGCAAGGGTCTGGGCAGCGCCGTCGTGCTCCCCGGAGTGGAGGCGGCCGAGCGCGCCGGGGTGCCCGCC
TTCCTGGAGACATCCGCGCCCCGCAACCTCCCCTTCTACGAGCGGCTCGGCTTCACCGTCACCGCCGACG
TCGAGGTGCCCGAAGGACCGCGCACCTGGTGCATGACCCGCAAGCCCGGTGCCTGACACGTGCTACGAGA
TTTCGATTCCACCGCCGCCTTCTATGAAAGGTTGGGCTTCGGAATCGTTTTCCGGGACGCCGGCTGGATG
ATCCTCCAGCGCGGGGATCTCATGCTGGAGTTCTTCGCCCACCCCAACTTGTTTATTGCAGCTTATAATG
GTTACAAATAAAGCAATAGCATCACAAATTTCACAAATAAAGCATTTTTTTCACTGCATTCTAGTTGTGG
TTTGTCCAAACTCATCAATGTATCTTATCATGTCTGTATACCGTCGACCTCTAGCTAGAGCTTGGCGTAA
TCATGGTCATTACCAATGCTTAATCAGTGAGGCACCTATCTCAGCGATCTGTCTATTTCGTTCATCCATA
GTTGCCTGACTCCCCGTCGTGTAGATAACTACGATACGGGAGGGCTTACCATCTGGCCCCAGCGCTGCGA
TGATACCGCGAGAACCACGCTCACCGGCTCCGGATTTATCAGCAATAAACCAGCCAGCCGGAAGGGCCGA
GCGCAGAAGTGGTCCTGCAACTTTATCCGCCTCCATCCAGTCTATTAATTGTTGCCGGGAAGCTAGAGTA
AGTAGTTCGCCAGTTAATAGTTTGCGCAACGTTGTTGCCATCGCTACAGGCATCGTGGTGTCACGCTCGT
CGTTTGGTATGGCTTCATTCAGCTCCGGTTCCCAACGATCAAGGCGAGTTACATGATCCCCCATGTTGTG
CAAAAAAGCGGTTAGCTCCTTCGGTCCTCCGATCGTTGTCAGAAGTAAGTTGGCCGCAGTGTTATCACTC
ATGGTTATGGCAGCACTGCATAATTCTCTTACTGTCATGCCATCCGTAAGATGCTTTTCTGTGACTGGTG
AGTACTCAACCAAGTCATTCTGAGAATAGTGTATGCGGCGACCGAGTTGCTCTTGCCCGGCGTCAATACG
GGATAATACCGCGCCACATAGCAGAACTTTAAAAGTGCTCATCATTGGAAAACGTTCTTCGGGGCGAAAA
CTCTCAAGGATCTTACCGCTGTTGAGATCCAGTTCGATGTAACCCACTCGTGCACCCAACTGATCTTCAG
CATCTTTTACTTTCACCAGCGTTTCTGGGTGAGCAAAAACAGGAAGGCAAAATGCCGCAAAAAAGGGAAT
AAGGGCGACACGGAAATGTTGAATACTCATATTCTTCCTTTTTCAATATTATTGAAGCATTTATCAGGGT
TATTGTCTCATGAG
Features (pLannotate 1.2.2; 21 found; start..end, strand, type, name):
     75..99      -  CDS            KanR (fragment): aminoglycoside phosphotransferase; aph(3')-Ia; confers resistance to kanamycin
    210..798     +  rep_origin     ori: high-copy-number ColE1/pMB1/pBR322/pUC origin of replication
   1023..1040    +  terminator     rrnB T2 terminator (fragment): transcription terminator T2 from the E. coli rrnB gene
   1065..1084    -  CDS            lacZα (fragment): LacZα fragment of β-galactosidase; lacZ fragment
   1540..1556    +  protein_bind   lac operator: The lac repressor binds to the lac operator to inhibit transcription in E. coli. This inhibition can be relieved by adding lactose or isopropyl-β-D-thiogalactopyranoside (IPTG). lac repressor encoded by lacI
   1799..2102    +  enhancer       CMV enhancer: human cytomegalovirus immediate early enhancer
   2103..2306    +  promoter       CMV promoter: human cytomegalovirus (CMV) immediate early promoter
   2442..2485    +  intron         CMV intron (fragment): modified intron A from human cytomegalovirus
   2537..2555    +  promoter       SP6 promoter: promoter for bacteriophage SP6 RNA polymerase
   2559..2596    +  CDS            IgH signal sequence (fragment): signal sequence from the mouse immunoglobulin heavy chain variable region
   2714..3472    +  CDS            IGFBP7 (fragment): IBP7_HUMAN - Also known as MAC25, PSF. Experimental evidence at protein level: Swiss-Prot protein existence level 1. Binds IGF-I and IGF-II with a relatively low affinity. Stimulates prostacyclin (PGI2) production. Stimulates cell adhesion. From Homo sapiens (Human).
   3488..4165    +  CDS            IGHG1 (fragment): IGHG1_HUMAN - Experimental evidence at protein level: Swiss-Prot protein existence level 1. Constant region of immunoglobulin heavy chains. Immunoglobulins, also known as antibodies, are membrane-bound or secreted glycoproteins produced by B lymphocytes. In the recognition phase of humoral immunity, the membrane-bound immunoglobulins serve as receptors which, upon binding of a specific antigen, trigger the clonal expansion and differentiation of B lymphocytes into immunoglobulins- secreting plasma cells. Secreted immunoglobulins mediate the effector phase of humoral immunity, which results in
   4380..4491    +  polyA_signal   bGH poly(A) signal: bovine growth hormone polyadenylation signal
   4492..4600    +  rep_origin     f1 ori (fragment): f1 bacteriophage origin of replication; arrow indicates direction of (+) strand synthesis
   4614..4943    +  promoter       SV40 promoter: SV40 enhancer and early promoter
   4991..5038    +  promoter       EM7 promoter: synthetic bacterial promoter&nbsp
   5057..5656    +  CDS            PuroR (fragment): puromycin N-acetyltransferase; pac from Streptomyces; confers resistance to puromycin
   5666..5791    +  CDS            ble (fragment): BLE_KLEPN - Experimental evidence at protein level: Swiss-Prot protein existence level 1. Binding protein with a strong affinity to the bleomycin family of antibiotics. Binds to CL990; an antimitotic-antibiotic compound. From Klebsiella pneumoniae.
   5786..5907    +  polyA_signal   SV40 poly(A) signal: SV40 polyadenylation signal
   5960..6820    -  CDS            AmpR: β-lactamase; bla; confers resistance to ampicillin, carbenicillin, and related antibiotics
   6823..45      -  promoter       AmpR promoter (fragment) (across the origin): bla
