[The description below was written by a language model from this plasmid's Addgene catalogue record and pLannotate feature annotations shown in this document.]
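Description:
pD649-HAsp-IGFBP7-Fc(DAPA)-AviTag-6xHis is a mammalian expression plasmid built on the pD649 backbone for producing human IGFBP7 (insulin-like growth factor binding protein 7) as a secreted Fc fusion protein. It is propagated in E. coli as a high-copy plasmid through a ColE1/pUC-type origin and selected with ampicillin via a full-length β-lactamase gene. The annotated 6,874 nt sequence also carries a cassette in which the SV40 early promoter and the bacterial EM7 promoter precede a puromycin N-acetyltransferase coding sequence, followed by a short ble fragment and an SV40 polyadenylation signal. This could permit puromycin selection in mammalian cells, although the record does not state that use. Small remnants of KanR, lacZα, an rrnB terminator and the f1 origin are backbone leftovers.

Expression is driven by the CMV immediate-early enhancer and promoter, followed by a fragment of CMV intron A, and terminated by the bovine growth hormone polyadenylation signal. An SP6 promoter sits just upstream of the coding region and serves as a sequencing primer site. The open reading frame begins with a secretion signal: the name indicates an HA signal peptide, whereas the automated annotation labels a partial match there as an immunoglobulin heavy chain signal sequence. It continues through the roughly 770 bp IGFBP7 insert, cloned between retained restriction sites, and into a human IgG1 Fc region. The Fc carries the D265A and P329A (DAPA) substitutions, which are generally used to reduce Fc effector binding. The C-terminal AviTag, for site-specific biotinylation by BirA, and the 6xHis tag, for metal-affinity purification, are listed in the catalogue fields but not separately annotated.

The plasmid belongs to a collection used to map extracellular interactions among human IgSF cell-surface and secreted proteins. The depositor notes that some members may carry an IS4-like transposase insertion upstream of the CMV promoter; none is annotated here.
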