Addgene plasmid #156706: pD649-HAsp-IGFBP7-Fc(DAPA)-AviTag-6xHis
Purpose: Mammalian expression of secreted protein fused to Fc(DAPA)-Avi-6xHis.
Depositing lab: Chris Garcia. Depositing organization: Stanford University. Publication: A Human IgSF Cell-Surface Interactome Reveals a Complex Network of Protein-Protein Interactions. Wojtowicz WM, Vielmetter J, Fernandes RA, Siepe DH, Eastman CL, Chisholm GB, Cox S, Klock H, Anderson PW, Rue SM, Miller JJ, Glaser SM, Bragstad ML, Vance J, Lam AW, Lesley SA, Zinn K, Garcia KC. Cell. 2020 Aug 20;182(4):1027-1043.e17. doi: 10.1016/j.cell.2020.07.025. PubMed 32822567.
Backbone
  Vector backbone: pD649
  Backbone size w/o insert (bp): 6106
  Vector type: Mammalian Expression
Growth in bacteria
  Bacterial resistance: Ampicillin, 100 μg/mL
  Growth temperature: 37°C
  Growth strain: DH5alpha
  Copy number: High Copy
Gene/Insert
  Gene/Insert name: IGFBP7 (alt name: IBP7)
  Species: H. sapiens (human)
  Insert size (bp): 768
  Mutation: Fc region of human IgG contains D265A and P329A mutations (DAPA)
  Entrez Gene: IGFBP7 (a.k.a. AGM, FSTL2, IBP-7, IGFBP-7, IGFBP-7v, IGFBPRP1, MAC25, PSF, RAMSVPS, TAF)
  Promoter: CMV/SP6
  Tag / fusion protein: Fc(DAPA)-AviTag-6xHis (C terminal on backbone)
  Cloning method: Restriction Enzyme; 5′ cloning site GCGGCCGC (not destroyed); 3′ cloning site GGCGCGCC (not destroyed)
  Sequencing primers: 5′ ATTTAGGTGACACTATAG; 3′ CACGTACCAGTTGAACTTCACC
Resource information
  A portion of this plasmid was derived from a plasmid made by: synthesis by ThermoFisher
Terms and licenses: Academic/Nonprofit Terms; Industry Terms: Not Available to Industry
Depositor comments: Some plasmids in this collection may have an IS4-like element ISVsa5 family transposase upstream of the CMV promoter.
How to cite: pD649-HAsp-IGFBP7-Fc(DAPA)-AviTag-6xHis was a gift from Chris Garcia (Addgene plasmid # 156706 ; http://n2t.net/addgene:156706 ; RRID:Addgene_156706)
