>Addgene plasmid #156706 | pD649-HAsp-IGFBP7-Fc(DAPA)-AviTag-6xHis | depositor partial sequence | sequence record 302522 | insert (secreted protein)
TCTAGCTCTGATACCTGTGGACCTTGTGAACCCGCCAGCTGTCCTCCATTGCCTCCTCTTGGATGTCTGC
TGGGCGAGACAAGAGATGCCTGCGGCTGTTGTCCTATGTGTGCCAGAGGCGAAGGCGAACCTTGTGGCGG
AGGCGGAGCTGGAAGAGGATATTGTGCCCCTGGCATGGAATGCGTGAAGTCCAGAAAGCGGAGAAAGGGC
AAAGCTGGTGCTGCTGCTGGTGGACCTGGTGTTTCTGGCGTGTGTGTGTGCAAGAGCAGATACCCTGTGT
GTGGCAGCGACGGCACAACATATCCAAGCGGCTGTCAGCTGAGAGCTGCCTCTCAGAGAGCCGAGAGTAG
AGGCGAGAAGGCCATCACACAGGTGTCCAAGGGCACATGTGAACAGGGCCCTAGCATCGTGACCCCTCCA
AAGGACATCTGGAATGTGACAGGCGCCCAGGTGTACCTGAGCTGCGAAGTGATCGGAATCCCCACACCAG
TGCTGATCTGGAACAAAGTGAAGCGGGGCCACTACGGCGTGCAGAGAACAGAATTGCTGCCCGGCGACAG
AGACAACCTGGCCATTCAAACAAGAGGCGGACCCGAGAAGCACGAAGTGACAGGATGGGTTCTCGTGTCC
CCTCTGTCTAAAGAGGATGCCGGCGAGTACGAGTGCCACGCCTCTAATTCTCAAGGCCAGGCCTCTGCCA
GCGCCAAGATTACAGTGGTGGATGCCCTGCACGAGATCCCCGTGAAAAAAGGCGAGGGCGCCGAACTT
